Addgene plasmid #36357: pSMP-YY1_1
Depositing lab: George Daley. Depositing organization: Boston Children's Hospital. Publication: Chromatin-modifying enzymes as modulators of reprogramming. Onder TT, Kara N, Cherry A, Sinha AU, Zhu N, Bernt KM, Cahan P, Marcarci BO, Unternaehrer J, Gupta PB, Lander ES, Armstrong SA, Daley GQ. Nature. 2012 Mar 4;483(7391):598-602. doi: 10.1038/nature10953. PubMed 22388813.
Backbone
  Vector backbone: pSMP
  Backbone manufacturer: Steve Elledge
  Backbone size w/o insert (bp): 6699
  Vector type: Mammalian Expression, Retroviral, RNAi
  Selectable markers: Puromycin
Growth in bacteria
  Bacterial resistance: Ampicillin, 100 μg/mL
  Growth temperature: 30°C
  Growth strain: Stbl3
  Copy number: High Copy
Gene/Insert
  Gene/Insert name: YY1
  gRNA/shRNA sequence: CTCTGTAATCTCGTTTCAA
  Species: H. sapiens (human)
  Entrez Gene: YY1 (a.k.a. DELTA, GADEVS, INO80S, NF-E1, UCRBP, YIN-YANG-1)
  Cloning method: Restriction Enzyme; 5′ cloning site XhoI (not destroyed); 3′ cloning site EcoRI (not destroyed)
  Sequencing primers: 5′ pSMP-F
Terms and licenses: Academic/Nonprofit Terms; Industry Terms: Not Available to Industry
How to cite: pSMP-YY1_1 was a gift from George Daley (Addgene plasmid # 36357 ; http://n2t.net/addgene:36357 ; RRID:Addgene_36357)
