[The description below was written by a language model from this plasmid's Addgene catalogue record.]
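Description:
pSMP-YY1_1 is a retroviral RNAi plasmid built on the pSMP backbone (about 6.7 kb without insert) and designed for stable knockdown of human YY1 in mammalian cells. YY1 (Yin Yang 1, also known as DELTA, NF-E1, UCRBP and INO80S) is a transcription factor associated with chromatin regulation. The payload is a short hairpin RNA directed against the YY1 transcript, cloned by restriction digestion between XhoI and EcoRI sites, both of which remain intact. The "_1" suffix suggests it is one of several hairpins against the same gene, although the record does not say so explicitly. In bacteria the plasmid is maintained as a high-copy, ampicillin-resistant construct. In mammalian cells a puromycin marker allows selection of transduced populations.

As a retroviral vector, the plasmid is intended to be packaged into viral particles that integrate the hairpin and selection cassette into the target cell genome, giving sustained silencing rather than transient knockdown. No feature table accompanies the record, so the promoter driving the hairpin, any microRNA-type scaffold surrounding it, the LTR and packaging elements, and the origin of replication are not stated. The associated publication examined chromatin-modifying enzymes as modulators of reprogramming, which indicates that the construct was used in loss-of-function experiments testing how depleting individual chromatin regulators, here YY1, affects the reprogramming of human somatic cells to pluripotency. More generally, it suits any experiment requiring stable, puromycin-selectable depletion of YY1 in human cells.
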