>Addgene plasmid #36357 | pSMP-YY1_1 | depositor partial sequence | sequence record 45514 | hairpin
TGCTGTTGACAGTGAGCGCGCTCTGTAATCTCGTTTCAAATAGTGAAGCCACAGATGTATTTGAAACGAG
ATTACAGAGCATGCCTACTGCCTCGGA
