>Addgene plasmid #36357 | pSMP-YY1_1 | addgene partial sequence | sequence record 46579 | pSMP-F (5' TACATCGTGACCTGGGAAG 3')
GCCCTTTGTCACCCTAAGCCTCCGCCTCCTCTTCCTCCATCCGCCCCGTCTCTCCCCCTTGAACCTCCTC
GTTCGACCCCGCCTCGATCCTCCCTTTATCCAGCCCTCACTCCTTCTCTAGGCGCCGGAATTAGATCTCT
CGACTAGGGATAACAGGGTAATTGTTTGAATGAGGCTTCAGTACTTTACAGAATCGTTGCCTGCACATCT
TGGAAACACTTGCTGGGATTACTTCTTCAGGTTAACCCAACAGAAGGCTCGAGAAGGTATATTGCTGTTG
ACAGTGAGCGCGCTCTGTAATCTCGTTTCAAATAGTGAAGCCACAGATGTATTTGAAACGAGATTACAGA
GCATGCCTACTGCCTCGGAATTCAAGGGGCTACTTTAGGAGCAATTATCTTGTTTACTAAAACTGAATAC
CTTGCTATCTCTTTGATACATTTTTACAAAGCTGAATTAAAATGGTATAAATTAAATCACTTTTTTCAAT
TGGAAGACTAATGCGTTTAAACACGCGGCGACGCGTTCTACCGGGTAGGGGAGGCGCTTTTCCCAAGGCA
GTCTGGAGCATGCGCTTTAGCAGCCCCGCTGGGCACTTGGCGCTACACAAGTGGCCTCTGGCCTCGCACA
CATTCCACATCCACCGGTAGGCGCCAACCGGCTCCGTTCTTTGGTGGCCCCTTCGCGCCACCTTCTACTC
CTCCCCTAGTCAGGAAGTTCCCCCCCGCCCCGCAGCTCGCGTCGTGCAGGACGTGACAAATGGAAGTAGC
ACGTCTCACTAGTCTCGTGCAGATGGACAGCACCGCTGAGCA
